Addgene plasmid #236406: pAAV.CAG.(cyto).iATPSnFR2.A95A.A119L.miRFP670nano3
Purpose: Expresses cytosolic low affinity ratiometric ATP sensor
Depositing lab: Timothy Ryan. Depositing organization: Cornell University. Publication: iATPSnFR2: A high-dynamic-range fluorescent sensor for monitoring intracellular ATP. Marvin JS, Kokotos AC, Kumar M, Pulido C, Tkachuk AN, Yao JS, Brown TA, Ryan TA. Proc Natl Acad Sci U S A. 2024 May 21;121(21):e2314604121. doi: 10.1073/pnas.2314604121. Epub 2024 May 15. PubMed 38748581.
Backbone
  Vector backbone: pAAV.CAG
  Backbone size w/o insert (bp): 4722
  Total vector size (bp): 6351
  Vector type: Mammalian Expression, AAV
Growth in bacteria
  Bacterial resistance: Ampicillin, 100 μg/mL
  Growth temperature: 37°C
  Growth strain: NEB Stable
  Copy number: High Copy
Gene/Insert
  Gene/Insert name: (cyto).iATPSnFR2.A95A.A119L.miRFP670nano3
  Species: Synthetic
  Insert size (bp): 1629
  Promoter: CAG
  Cloning method: Restriction Enzyme; 5′ cloning site BamHI (not destroyed); 3′ cloning site EcoRI (not destroyed)
  Sequencing primers: 5′ CAG-F; 3′ WPRE-R
Terms and licenses: Academic/Nonprofit Terms; Industry Terms: Not Available to Industry
How to cite: pAAV.CAG.(cyto).iATPSnFR2.A95A.A119L.miRFP670nano3 was a gift from Timothy Ryan (Addgene plasmid # 236406 ; http://n2t.net/addgene:236406 ; RRID:Addgene_236406)
