[The description below was written by a language model from this plasmid's Addgene catalogue record and pLannotate feature annotations shown in this document.]
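Description:
pAAV.CAG.(cyto).iATPSnFR2.A95A.A119L.miRFP670nano3 is an AAV transfer plasmid, about 6.35 kb in total, that also works as a direct mammalian expression vector. It is built on the pAAV.CAG backbone. In bacteria it replicates from a high-copy ColE1/pUC-type origin and is selected with ampicillin through the β-lactamase gene. An f1 phage origin and small lacI and lacZα remnants are carried over from the parental backbone. Two AAV2 inverted terminal repeats flank the expression cassette, so the region between them can be packaged into recombinant AAV particles when replication and capsid functions are supplied separately.

The cassette is driven by the CAG promoter, annotated here as a CMV enhancer fragment, the chicken β-actin promoter and chimeric β-actin/β-globin intron sequences. The 1.6 kb synthetic insert, cloned between BamHI and EcoRI sites, encodes iATPSnFR2, a genetically encoded ATP sensor. The feature table shows a GFP-derived fluorescent protein (annotated as cEGFP) inserted between two fragments of the bacterial F0F1-ATP synthase ε subunit (atpC), which serves as the ATP-binding domain. ATP binding to this domain is expected to change the green fluorescence. Downstream lies a far-red, biliverdin-dependent fluorescent protein matched to miRFP670nano (miRFP670nano3 by the construct name). It presumably provides the reference signal for ratiometric readout. The record describes this A95A.A119L variant as low affinity, and the "cyto" label indicates cytosolic expression. A WPRE and an SV40 polyadenylation signal follow the coding sequence to enhance transcript stability and processing. The construct is intended for monitoring intracellular ATP levels in mammalian cells.
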