Features (pLannotate 1.2.2; 21 found; start..end, strand, type, name):
     61..194     +  repeat_region  AAV2 ITR: inverted terminal repeat of adeno-associated virus serotype 2 inverted
    188..244     -  CDS            lacI (fragment): lac repressor; lacI; The lac repressor binds to the lac operator to inhibit transcription in E. coli. This inhibition can be relieved by adding lactose or isopropyl-β-D-thiogalactopyranoside (IPTG).
    427..1015    -  rep_origin     ori: high-copy-number ColE1/pMB1/pBR322/pUC origin of replication
   1186..2046    -  CDS            AmpR: β-lactamase; bla; confers resistance to ampicillin, carbenicillin, and related antibiotics
   2047..2151    -  promoter       AmpR promoter: bla
   2204..2632    -  rep_origin     f1 ori (sequence partly withheld): f1 bacteriophage origin of replication; arrow indicates direction of (+) strand synthesis
   2637..2706    -  CDS            lacZα (fragment): LacZα fragment of β-galactosidase; lacZ fragment
   2701..2833    -  repeat_region  AAV2 ITR (fragment): inverted terminal repeat of adeno-associated virus serotype 2 inverted
   2896..3144    +  enhancer       CMV enhancer (fragment): human cytomegalovirus immediate early enhancer
   3146..3423    +  promoter       chicken β-actin promoter: No description available
   3424..3559    +  intron         hybrid intron (fragment): hybrid between chicken β-actin (CBA) and minute virus of mice (MMV) introns (Gray et al., 2011)
   3648..3778    +  intron         chimeric intron (fragment): chimera between introns from chicken β-actin and rabbit β-globin
   3776..3838    +  CDS            HBB (fragment): HBB_LEPEU - Experimental evidence at protein level: Swiss-Prot protein existence level 1. Involved in oxygen transport from the lung to the various peripheral tissues. From Lepus europaeus (European hare).
   3844..4164    +  CDS            atpC (fragment): ATPE_GEOKA - Experimental evidence at protein level: Swiss-Prot protein existence level 1. Produces ATP from ADP in the presence of a proton gradient across the membrane. From Geobacillus kaustophilus (strain HTA426).
   4177..4896    +  CDS            cEGFP: cEGFP is a basic (constitutively fluorescent) green fluorescent protein published in 2008, derived from Aequorea victoria.
   4909..4980    +  CDS            atpC (fragment): ATPE_BACP3 - Experimental evidence at protein level: Swiss-Prot protein existence level 1. Produces ATP from ADP in the presence of a proton gradient across the membrane. From Bacillus sp. (strain PS3).
   5029..5469    +  CDS            miRFP670nano: miRFP670nano is a basic (constitutively fluorescent) near ir fluorescent protein published in 2019, derived from Nostoc punctiforme. It has very low acid sensitivity. It requires the cofactor biliverdin for fluorescence.
   5471..5497    +  misc_feature   MCS (fragment): pBluescript multiple cloning site
   5497..6085    +  misc_feature   WPRE: woodchuck hepatitis virus posttranscriptional regulatory element
   6128..6249    -  polyA_signal   SV40 poly(A) signal: SV40 polyadenylation signal
   6272..6340    -  CDS            large T antigen (fragment): large T antigen from SV40 (simian virus 40)
>Addgene plasmid #236406 | pAAV.CAG.(cyto).iATPSnFR2.A95A.A119L.miRFP670nano3 | addgene full sequence | sequence record 473798 | Addgene NGS Result
GGATCTTCCTAGAGCATGGCTACGTAGATAAGTAGCATGGCGGGTTAATCATTAACTACAAGGAACCCCT
AGTGATGGAGTTGGCCACTCCCTCTCTGCGCGCTCGCTCGCTCACTGAGGCCGGGCGACCAAAGGTCGCC
CGACGCCCGGGCTTTGCCCGGGCGGCCTCAGTGAGCGAGCGAGCGCGCAGCTGCATTAATGAATCGGCCA
ACGCGCGGGGAGAGGCGGTTTGCGTATTGGGCGCTCTTCCGCTTCCTCGCTCACTGACTCGCTGCGCTCG
GTCGTTCGGCTGCGGCGAGCGGTATCAGCTCACTCAAAGGCGGTAATACGGTTATCCACAGAATCAGGGG
ATAACGCAGGAAAGAACATGTGAGCAAAAGGCCAGCAAAAGGCCAGGAACCGTAAAAAGGCCGCGTTGCT
GGCGTTTTTCCATAGGCTCCGCCCCCCTGACGAGCATCACAAAAATCGACGCTCAAGTCAGAGGTGGCGA
AACCCGACAGGACTATAAAGATACCAGGCGTTTCCCCCTGGAAGCTCCCTCGTGCGCTCTCCTGTTCCGA
CCCTGCCGCTTACCGGATACCTGTCCGCCTTTCTCCCTTCGGGAAGCGTGGCGCTTTCTCATAGCTCACG
CTGTAGGTATCTCAGTTCGGTGTAGGTCGTTCGCTCCAAGCTGGGCTGTGTGCACGAACCCCCCGTTCAG
CCCGACCGCTGCGCCTTATCCGGTAACTATCGTCTTGAGTCCAACCCGGTAAGACACGACTTATCGCCAC
TGGCAGCAGCCACTGGTAACAGGATTAGCAGAGCGAGGTATGTAGGCGGTGCTACAGAGTTCTTGAAGTG
GTGGCCTAACTACGGCTACACTAGAAGAACAGTATTTGGTATCTGCGCTCTGCTGAAGCCAGTTACCTTC
GGAAAAAGAGTTGGTAGCTCTTGATCCGGCAAACAAACCACCGCTGGTAGCGGTGGTTTTTTTGTTTGCA
AGCAGCAGATTACGCGCAGAAAAAAAGGATCTCAAGAAGATCCTTTGATCTTTTCTACGGGGTCTGACGC
TCAGTGGAACGAAAACTCACGTTAAGGGATTTTGGTCATGAGATTATCAAAAAGGATCTTCACCTAGATC
CTTTTAAATTAAAAATGAAGTTTTAAATCAATCTAAAGTATATATGAGTAAACTTGGTCTGACAGTTACC
AATGCTTAATCAGTGAGGCACCTATCTCAGCGATCTGTCTATTTCGTTCATCCATAGTTGCCTGACTCCC
CGTCGTGTAGATAACTACGATACGGGAGGGCTTACCATCTGGCCCCAGTGCTGCAATGATACCGCGAGAC
CCACGCTCACCGGCTCCAGATTTATCAGCAATAAACCAGCCAGCCGGAAGGGCCGAGCGCAGAAGTGGTC
CTGCAACTTTATCCGCCTCCATCCAGTCTATTAATTGTTGCCGGGAAGCTAGAGTAAGTAGTTCGCCAGT
TAATAGTTTGCGCAACGTTGTTGCCATTGCTACAGGCATCGTGGTGTCACGCTCGTCGTTTGGTATGGCT
TCATTCAGCTCCGGTTCCCAACGATCAAGGCGAGTTACATGATCCCCCATGTTGTGCAAAAAAGCGGTTA
GCTCCTTCGGTCCTCCGATCGTTGTCAGAAGTAAGTTGGCCGCAGTGTTATCACTCATGGTTATGGCAGC
ACTGCATAATTCTCTTACTGTCATGCCATCCGTAAGATGCTTTTCTGTGACTGGTGAGTACTCAACCAAG
TCATTCTGAGAATAGTGTATGCGGCGACCGAGTTGCTCTTGCCCGGCGTCAATACGGGATAATACCGCGC
CACATAGCAGAACTTTAAAAGTGCTCATCATTGGAAAACGTTCTTCGGGGCGAAAACTCTCAAGGATCTT
ACCGCTGTTGAGATCCAGTTCGATGTAACCCACTCGTGCACCCAACTGATCTTCAGCATCTTTTACTTTC
ACCAGCGTTTCTGGGTGAGCAAAAACAGGAAGGCAAAATGCCGCAAAAAAGGGAATAAGGGCGACACGGA
AATGTTGAATACTCATACTCTTCCTTTTTCAATATTATTGAAGCATTTATCAGGGTTATTGTCTCATGAG
CGGATACATATTTGAATGTATTTAGAAAAATAAACAAATAGGGGTTCCGCGCACATTTCCCCGAAAAGTG
CCACCTAAATTGTAAGCGTTAATATTTTGTTAAAATTCGCGTTAAATTTTTGTTAAATCAGCTCATTTTT
TAACCAATAGGCCGAAATCGGCAAAATCCCTTATAAATCAAAAGAATAGACCGAGATAGGGT
[37 nt withheld, positions 2303-2339]
AAAGAACGTGGACTCCAACGTCAAAGG
[49 nt withheld, positions 2367-2415]
T
[91 nt withheld, positions 2417-2507]
G
[124 nt withheld, positions 2509-2632]
CCCATTCGCCATTCAGGCTGCGCAACTGTTGGGAAGGGCGATCGGTGCGGGCCTCTTCGCTATTACGCCA
GCTGCGCGCTCGCTCGCTCACTGAGGCCGCCCGGGCAAAGCCCGGGCGTCGGGCGACCTTTGGTCGCCCG
GCCTCAGTGAGCGAGCGAGCGCGCAGAGAGGGAGTGGCCAACTCCATCACTAGGGGTTCCTTGTAGTTAA
TGATTAACCCGCCATGCTACTTATCTACGTAGCCATGCTCTAGGAAGATCGTACCATTGACGTCAATAAT
GACGTATGTTCCCATAGTAACGCCAATAGGGACTTTCCATTGACGTCAATGGGTGGAGTATTTACGGTAA
ACTGCCCACTTGGCAGTACATCAAGTGTATCATATGCCAAGTACGCCCCCTATTGACGTCAATGACGGTA
AATGGCCCGCCTGGCATTATGCCCAGTACATGACCTTATGGGACTTTCCTACTTGGCAGTACATCTACGT
ATTAGTCATCGCTATTACCATGGTCGAGGTGAGCCCCACGTTCTGCTTCACTCTCCCCATCTCCCCCCCC
TCCCCACCCCCAATTTTGTATTTATTTATTTTTTAATTATTTTGTGCAGCGATGGGGGCGGGGGGGGGGG
GGGGGCGCGCGCCAGGCGGGGCGGGGCGGGGCGAGGGGCGGGGCGGGGCGAGGCGGAGAGGTGCGGCGGC
AGCCAATCAGAGCGGCGCGCTCCGAAAGTTTCCTTTTATGGCGAGGCGGCGGCGGCGGCGGCCCTATAAA
AAGCGAAGCGCGCGGCGGGCGGGAGTCGCTGCGCGCTGCCTTCGCCCCGTGCCCCGCTCCGCCGCCGCCT
CGCGCCGCCCGCCCCGGCTCTGACTGACCGCGTTACTCCCACAGGTGAGCGGGCGGGACGGCCCTTCTCC
TCCGGGCTGTAATTAGCGCTTGGTTTAATGACGGCTTGTTTCTTTTCTGTGGCTGCGTGAAAGCCTTGAG
GGGCTCCGGGAGGGCCCTTTGTGCGGGGGGAGCGGCTCGGGGCTGTCCGCGGGGGGACGGCTGCCTTCGG
GGGGGACGGGGCAGGGCGGGGTTCGGCTTCTGGCGTGTGACCGGCGGCTCTAGAGCCTCTGCTAACCATG
TTCATGCCTTCTTCTTTTTCCTACAGCTCCTGGGCAACGTGCTGGTTATTGTGCTGTCTCATCATTTTGG
CAAAGAATTGGATCCGCCACCATGAAGACTATTCACGTGAGTGTCGTAACTCCCGACGGGCCTGTATATG
AGGATGACGTTGAAATGGTGAGCGTCAAAGCAAAAAGTGGCGAGCTCGGTATTCTCCCAGGCCACATTCC
CTTGAAAGCTCCCCTAGAGATCAGTGCCGCACGCCTGAAGAAAGGGGGCAAAACACAGTATATCGCTGTG
TCAGGCGGCAACCTCGAAGTGCGGCCTGACAAGGTGACCATCTATGCCCAGGCAGCCGAGAGGGCTGAGG
ATATCGATGTCCTGCGCGCCAAGGCCGCCAAGGAGAGAGCCGAGCGCCGACTCCAATCACAGGTCCTGGT
CGGGAACGTCTATATCACCGCCGACAAGCAGAAGAACGGCATCAAGGCGAACTTCAAGATCCGCCACAAC
GTGGAGGACGGCAGCATGCAGCTCGCCGACCACTACCAGCAGAACACCCCCATCGGCGACGGCCCCGTGC
TGCTGCCCGACAACCACTACCTGAGCACCCAGTCCGTGCTGAGCAAAGACCCTAACGAGAAGCGCGATCA
CATGGTCCTGCTGGAGTTCGTGACCGCCGCCGGGATCACTCTCGGCATGGACGAGCTGTACAAGGGCGGT
ACCGGAGGGAGCATGAGCAAGGGCGAGGAGCTGTTCACCGGGGTGGTGCCCATCCTGGTCGAGCTGGACG
GCGACGTAAACGGCCACAAGTTCAGCGTGCGCGGCGAGGGCGAGGGCGATGCCACCAACGGCAAGCTGAC
CCTGAAGTTCATCTGCACCACCGGCAAGCTGCCCGTGCCCTGGCCCACCCTCGTGACCACCCTGACCTAC
GGCGTGCAGTGCTTCAGCCGCTACCCCGACCACATGAAGCAGCACGACTTCTTCAAGTCCGCCATGCCCG
AAGGCTACGTCCAGGAGCGCACCATCAGCTTCAAGGACGACGGCACCTACAAGACCCGCGCCGAGGTGAA
GTTCGAGGGCGACACCCTGGTGAACCGCATCGAGCTGAAGGGCATCGACTTCAAGGAGGACGGCAACATC
CTGGGGCACAAGCTGGAGTACAACTTTATTTGTGTGGACATCGATTTTAAGCGCGCCGAGCTCTTGCTTA
AGCGCGCAATGAATAGGCTCTCAGTTGCCGAAATGAAGCTGCAGGGCGGAGGCTCGGGCGGAGGTGGGTC
GGGTGGCGGCGGATCAATGGCAAACCTGGACAAGATGCTGAACACCACCGTGACCGAGGTGCGCAAGTTC
CTGCAAGCGGACAGAGTGTGCGTGTTCAAGTTCGAGGAAGATTACTCCGGCACCGTCTCGCACGAAGCCG
TGGACGACAGATGGATTAGCATCCTGAAGACCCAGGTGCAGGACAGATACTTCATGGAAACCAGAGGCGA
GGAATACGTCCACGGCAGATACCAGGCCATCGCCGACATCTACACAGCCAATCTGGTCGAGTGCTACAGA
GACCTGCTGATCGAGTTTCAGGTGCGGGCCATTCTGGCTGTCCCCATCCTGCAAGGCAAGAAGCTGTGGG
GCCTGCTGGTGGCCCACCAACTGGCCGGCCCTCGGGAGTGGCAGACCTGGGAAATCGACTTCCTGAAACA
GCAAGCCGTGGTGATGGGCATCGCCATCCAGCAGAGCTAGGAATTCGATATCAAGCTTATCGATAATCAA
CCTCTGGATTACAAAATTTGTGAAAGATTGACTGGTATTCTTAACTATGTTGCTCCTTTTACGCTATGTG
GATACGCTGCTTTAATGCCTTTGTATCATGCTATTGCTTCCCGTATGGCTTTCATTTTCTCCTCCTTGTA
TAAATCCTGGTTGCTGTCTCTTTATGAGGAGTTGTGGCCCGTTGTCAGGCAACGTGGCGTGGTGTGCACT
GTGTTTGCTGACGCAACCCCCACTGGTTGGGGCATTGCCACCACCTGTCAGCTCCTTTCCGGGACTTTCG
CTTTCCCCCTCCCTATTGCCACGGCGGAACTCATCGCCGCCTGCCTTGCCCGCTGCTGGACAGGGGCTCG
GCTGTTGGGCACTGACAATTCCGTGGTGTTGTCGGGGAAATCATCGTCCTTTCCTTGGCTGCTCGCCTGT
GTTGCCACCTGGATTCTGCGCGGGACGTCCTTCTGCTACGTCCCTTCGGCCCTCAATCCAGCGGACCTTC
CTTCCCGCGGCCTGCTGCCGGCTCTGCGGCCTCTTCCGCGTCTTCGCCTTCGCCCTCAGACGAGTCGGAT
CTCCCTTTGGGCCGCCTCCCCGCATCGATACCGTCGACCCGGGCGGCCGCTTCGAGCAGACATGATAAGA
TACATTGATGAGTTTGGACAAACCACAACTAGAATGCAGTGAAAAAAATGCTTTATTTGTGAAATTTGTG
ATGCTATTGCTTTATTTGTAACCATTATAAGCTGCAATAAACAAGTTAACAACAACAATTGCATTCATTT
TATGTTTCAGGTTCAGGGGGAGATGTGGGAGGTTTTTTAAAGCAAGTAAAACCTCTACAAATGTGGTAAA
ATCGATAA
